Addgene plasmid #23436: pDONR223-DAPK3
Depositing lab: William Hahn & David Root. Depositing organization: Dana-Farber Cancer Institute. Publication: COT drives resistance to RAF inhibition through MAP kinase pathway reactivation. Johannessen CM, Boehm JS, Kim SY, Thomas SR, Wardwell L, Johnson LA, Emery CM, Stransky N, Cogdill AP, Barretina J, Caponigro G, Hieronymus H, Murray RR, Salehi-Ashtiani K, Hill DE, Vidal M, Zhao JJ, Yang X, Alkan O, Kim S, Harris JL, Wilson CJ, Myer VE, Finan PM, Root DE, Roberts TM, Golub T, Flaherty KT, Dummer R, Weber BL, Sellers WR, Schlegel R, Wargo JA, Hahn WC, Garraway LA. Nature. 2010 Dec 16;468(7326):968-72. doi: 10.1038/nature09627 PubMed 21107320.
Backbone
  Vector backbone: pDONR223
  Backbone manufacturer: Invitrogen
  Backbone size w/o insert (bp): 5005
  Vector type: Gateway Donor vector
Growth in bacteria
  Bacterial resistance: Spectinomycin, 50 μg/mL
  Growth temperature: 37°C
  Growth strain: DH5alpha
  Copy number: High Copy
Gene/Insert
  Gene/Insert name: DAPK3 (alt name: death-associated protein kinase 3)
  Species: H. sapiens (human)
  Insert size (bp): 1365
  Mutation: 1MM
  Entrez Gene: DAPK3 (a.k.a. DLK, ZIP, ZIPK)
  Cloning method: Gateway Cloning
  Sequencing primers: 5′ M13pUC-fwd; 3′ M13rev
Terms and licenses: Academic/Nonprofit Terms; Industry Terms: Not Available to Industry
Depositor comments: The ORF has no Stop codon. This design enables easy recombination into a destination vector to add an epitope tag of choice and Stop codon to the ORF. Do NOT use this plasmid directly for transfections. A set of 4 custom lentiviral vectors is available ( pLX301 (http://www.addgene.org/25895/) , pLX302 (http://www.addgene.org/25896/) , pLX303 (http://www.addgene.org/25897/) , pLX304 (http://www.addgene.org/25890/) ) to be used to express these ORFs in mammalian cells. These plasmids are not included in the kit and must be ordered separately.
How to cite: pDONR223-DAPK3 was a gift from William Hahn & David Root (Addgene plasmid # 23436 ; http://n2t.net/addgene:23436 ; RRID:Addgene_23436)
