[The description below was written by a language model from this plasmid's Addgene catalogue record.]
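Description:
pDONR223-DAPK3 is a Gateway entry-type clone built in the pDONR223 donor backbone (about 5 kb without insert). It carries the human open reading frame for death-associated protein kinase 3 (DAPK3, also known as ZIPK, ZIP or DLK), a serine/threonine kinase. The plasmid is a high-copy bacterial vector selected with spectinomycin. The record gives no feature table, so the origin of replication and the exact recombination sites flanking the insert are not listed. As a product of Gateway cloning into a donor vector, the roughly 1.4 kb ORF would be expected to sit between attL sites that allow LR recombination into destination vectors. M13 forward and reverse primer sites on either side of the insert are used for sequence verification. The mutation field reads "1MM", which probably denotes a single mismatch relative to the reference sequence, although the record does not explain the term or say where the change lies.

The ORF was deliberately cloned without a stop codon, so transfer into a suitable destination vector places it in frame with a C-terminal epitope tag and a vector-supplied stop codon. The record lists no promoter for the insert, and the depositors state that the plasmid should not be transfected directly; it serves purely as a shuttle and archival source of the coding sequence. They point to a companion set of lentiviral Gateway destination vectors (pLX301 to pLX304) for expressing the ORF in mammalian cells. The clone belongs to a kinase ORF collection associated with a study of resistance to RAF inhibition, which indicates use in gain-of-function expression screens and in follow-up studies of DAPK3.
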