>Addgene plasmid #23436 | pDONR223-DAPK3 | depositor partial sequence | sequence record 11148 | Author sequence
ATGTCCACGTTCAGGCAGGAGGACGTGGAGGACCATTATGAGATGGGGGAGGAGCTGGGCAGCGGCCAGT
TTGCGATCGTGCGGAAGTGCCGGCAGAAGGGCACGGGCAAGGAGTACGCAGCCAAGTTCATCAAGAAGCG
CCGCCTGTCATCCAGCCGGCGTGGGGTGAGCCGGGAGGAGATCGAGCGGGAGGTGAACATCCTGCGGGAG
ATCCGGCACCCCAACATCATCACCCTGCACGACATCTTCGAGAACAAGACGGACGTGGTCCTCATCCTGG
AGCTGGTCTCTGGCGGGGAGCTCTTTGACTTCCTGGCGGAGAAGGAGTCGCTGACGGAGGACGAGGCCAC
CCAGTTCCTCAAGCAGATCCTGGACGGCGTTCACTACCTGCACTCTAAGCGCATCGCACACTTTGACCTG
AAGCCGGAAAACATCATGCTGCTGGACAAGAACGTGCCCAACCCACGAATCAAGCTCATCGACTTCGGCA
TCGCGCACAAGATCGAGGCGGGGAACGAGTTCAAGAACATCTTCGGCACCCCGGAGTTTGTGGCCCCAGA
GATTGTGAACTATGAGCCGCTGGGCCTGGAGGCGGACATGTGGAGCATCGGTGTCATCACCTATATCCTC
CTGAGCGGTGCATCCCCGTTCCTGGGCGAGACCAAGCAGGAGACGCTCACCAACATCTCAGCCGTGAACT
ACGACTTCGACGAGGAGTACTTCAGCAACACCAGCGAGCTGGCCAAGGACTTCATTCGCCGGCTGCTCGT
CAAAGATCCCAAGCGGAGAATGACCATTGCCCAGAGCCTGGAACATTCCTGGATTAAGGCGATCCGGCGG
CGGAACGTGCGTGGTGAGGACAGCGGCCGCAAGCCCGAGCGGCGGCGCCTGAAGACCACGCGTCTGAAGG
AGTACACCATCAAGTCGCACTCCAGCTTGCCGCCCAACAACAGCTACGCCGACTTCGAGCGCTTCTCCAA
GGTGCTGGAGGAGGCGGCGGCCGCCGAGGAGGGCCTGCGCGAGCTGCAGCGCAGCCGGCGGCTCTGCCAC
GAGGACGTGGAGGCACTGGCCGCCATCTACGAGGAGAAGGAGGCCTGGTACCGCGAGGAGAGCGACAGCC
TGGGCCAGGACCTGCGGAGGCTACGGCAGGAGCTGCTCAAGACCGAGGCGCTCAAGCGGCAGGCGCAGGA
GGAGGCCAAGGGCGCGCTGCTGGGGACCAGCGGCCTCAAGCGCCGCTTCAGCCGCCTGGAGAACCGCTAC
GAGGCGCTGGCCAAGCAAGTAGCCTCCGAGATGCGCTTCGTGCAGGACCTCGTGCGCGCCCTGGAGCAGG
AGAAGCTGCAGGGCGTGGAGTGCGGGCTGCGCTTG
