>Addgene plasmid #23436 | pDONR223-DAPK3 | addgene partial sequence | sequence record 29268 | 23436 with M13pUC-fwd
AGCTCGGGCCCAATAATGATTTTATTTTGACTGATAGTGACCTGTTCGTTGCAACAAATTGATGAGCAAT
GCTTTTTTATAATGCCAACTTTGTACAAAAAAGTTGGCACCATGTCCACGTTCAGGCAGGAGGACGTGGA
GGACCATTATGAGATGGGGGAGGAGCTGGGCAGCGGCCAGTTTGCGATCGTGCGGAAGTGCCGGCAGAAG
GGCACGGGCAAGGAGTACGCAGCCAAGTTCATCAAGAAGCGCCGCCTGTCATCCAGCCGGCGTGGGGTGA
GCCGGGAGGAGATCGAGCGGGAGGTGAACATCCTGCGGGAGATCCGGCACCCCAACATCATCACCCTGCA
CGACATCTTCGAGAACAAGACGGACGTGGTCCTCATCCTGGAGCTGGTCTCTGGCGGGGAGCTCTTTGAC
TTCCTGGCGGAGAAGGAGTCGCTGACGGAGGACGAGGCCACCCAGTTCCTCAAGCAGATCCTGGACGGCG
TTCACTACCTGCACTCTAAGCGCATCGCACACTTTGACCTGAAGCCGGAAAACATCATGCTGCTGGACAA
GAACGTGCCCAACCCACGAATCAAGCTCATCGACTTCGGCATCGCGCACAAGATCGAGGCGGGGAACGAG
TTCAAGAACATCTTCGGCACCCCGGAGTTTGTGGCCCCAGAGATG
